>Addgene plasmid #201433 | Edc3 67-282-EGFP | addgene full sequence | sequence record 394534 | Addgene NGS Result
CAAGGCGCACTCCCGTTCTGGATAATGTTTTTTGCGCCGACATCATAACGGTTCTGGCAAATATTCTGAA
ATGAGCTGTTGACAATTAATCATCGGCTCGTATAATGTGTGGAATTGTGAGCGGATAACAATTTCACACA
GGAAACAGCCAGTCCGTTTAGGTGTTTTCACGAGCACTTCACCAACAAGGACCATAGATTATGAAAACTG
AAGAAGGTAAACTGGTAATCTGGATTAACGGCGATAAAGGCTATAACGGTCTCGCTGAAGTCGGTAAGAA
ATTCGAGAAAGATACCGGAATTAAAGTCACCGTTGAGCATCCGGATAAACTGGAAGAGAAATTCCCACAG
GTTGCGGCAACTGGCGATGGCCCTGACATTATCTTCTGGGCACACGACCGCTTTGGTGGCTACGCTCAAT
CTGGCCTGTTGGCTGAAATCACCCCGGACAAAGCGTTCCAGGACAAGCTGTATCCGTTTACCTGGGATGC
CGTACGTTACAACGGCAAGCTGATTGCTTACCCGATCGCTGTTGAAGCGTTATCGCTGATTTATAACAAA
GATCTGCTGCCGAACCCGCCAAAAACCTGGGAAGAGATCCCGGCGCTGGATAAAGAACTGAAAGCGAAAG
GTAAGAGCGCGCTGATGTTCAACCTGCAAGAACCGTACTTCACCTGGCCGCTGATTGCTGCTGACGGGGG
TTATGCGTTCAAGTATGAAAACGGCAAGTACGACATTAAAGACGTGGGCGTGGATAACGCTGGCGCGAAA
GCGGGTCTGACCTTCCTGGTTGACCTGATTAAAAACAAACACATGAATGCAGACACCGATTACTCCATCG
CAGAAGCTGCCTTTAATAAAGGCGAAACAGCGATGACCATCAACGGCCCGTGGGCATGGTCCAACATCGA
CACCAGCAAAGTGAATTATGGTGTAACGGTACTGCCGACCTTCAAGGGTCAACCATCCAAACCGTTCGTT
GGCGTGCTGAGCGCAGGTATTAACGCCGCCAGTCCGAACAAAGAGCTGGCAAAAGAGTTCCTCGAAAACT
ATCTGCTGACTGATGAAGGTCTGGAAGCGGTTAATAAAGACAAACCGCTGGGTGCCGTAGCGCTGAAGTC
TTACGAGGAAGAGTTGGCGAAAGATCCACGTATTGCCGCCACCATGGAAAACGCCCAGAAAGGTGAAATC
ATGCCGAACATCCCGCAGATGTCCGCTTTCTGGTATGCCGTGCGTACTGCGGTGATCAACGCCGCCAGCG
GTCGTCAGACTGTCGATGAAGCCCTGAAAGACGCGCAGACTAATTCGAGCTCGAACAACAACAACAATAA
CAATAACAACAACCTCGGGATCGAGGGAAGGATTTCAGAATTTGAAAACCTGTATTTTCAGGGCCATATG
GGGAAAAGGAAGCAGCAAAGACAACAGCAGCAACAAAACGATTATAATCAAAATCGCGGTGAACATATTG
ATTGGCAAGATGATGATGTTAGTAAGATAAAACAACAGGAAGATTTCGATTTCCAAAGAAATTTGGGCAT
GTTTAACAAAAAAGACGTCTTCGCACAATTAAAGCAAAATGACGATATATTACCGGAGAATAGATTACAG
GGACATAACAGAAAGCAAACCCAATTGCAGCAAAATAATTATCAAAATGATGAATTGGTTATTCCAGATG
CAAAGAAAGATTCATGGAACAAGATTTCTTCAAGAAATGAGCAAAGCACACACCAATCTCAGCCGCAACA
AGATGCTCAAGATGATCTGGTTTTGGAAGATGATGAACATGAATACGATGTCGATGATATCGATGATCCC
AAATACCTACCAATAACTCAGTCTTTGAATATTACACATTTAATTCACTCTGCAACTAACTCTCCATCCA
TAAATGATAAAACGAAAGGTACAGTTATAAATGATAAGGATCAGGTACTAGCTAAATTAGGCCAGATGAT
CATCAGCCAGTCAAGATCCAACTCAACATCCTTGCCAGCTGCAAATAAACAAACAACCATCAGATCAAAG
AACACTAAGCAGAACATTGGATCCGGGTCTGGTTCAGGAATGGCCATGGTGAGCAAGGGCGAGGAGCTGT
TCACCGGGGTGGTGCCCATCCTGGTCGAGCTGGACGGCGACGTAAACGGCCACAAGTTCAGCGTGTCCGG
CGAGGGCGAGGGCGATGCCACCTACGGCAAGCTGACCCTGAAGTTCATCTGCACCACCGGCAAGCTGCCC
GTGCCCTGGCCCACCCTCGTGACCACCTTGACCTACGGCGTGCAGTGCTTCGCCCGCTACCCCGACCACA
TGAAGCAGCACGACTTCTTCAAGTCCGCCATGCCCGAAGGCTACGTCCAGGAGCGCACCATCTTCTTCAA
GGACGACGGCAACTACAAGACCCGCGCCGAGGTGAAGTTCGAGGGCGACACCCTGGTGAACCGCATCGAG
CTGAAGGGCATCGACTTCAAGGAGGACGGCAACATCCTGGGGCACAAGCTGGAGTACAACTACAACAGCC
ACAAGGTCTATATCACCGCCGACAAGCAGAAGAACGGCATCAAGGTGAACTTCAAGACCCGCCACAACAT
CGAGGACGGCAGCGTGCAGCTCGCCGACCACTACCAGCAGAACACCCCCATCGGCGACGGCCCCGTGCTG
CTGCCCGACAACCACTACCTGAGCACCCAGTCCAAGCTGAGCAAAGACCCCAACGAGAAGCGCGATCACA
TGGTCCTGCTGGAGTTCGTGACCGCCGCCGGGATCACTCTCGGCATGGACGAGCTGTACAAGGGAAGCGG
CCGCGAAAACCTGTATTTTCAGGGCCATCATCATCATCATCACTGAAAGCTTGGCACTGGCCGTCGTTTT
ACAACGTCGTGACTGGGAAAACCCTGGCGTTACCCAACTTAATCGCCTTGCAGCACATCCCCCTTTCGCC
AGCTGGCGTAATAGCGAAGAGGCCCGCACCGATCGCCCTTCCCAACAGTTGCGCAGCCTGAATGGCGAAT
GGCAGCTTGGCTGTTTTGGCGGATGAGATAAGATTTTCAGCCTGATACAGATTAAATCAGAACGCAGAAG
CGGTCTGATAAAACAGAATTTGCCTGGCGGCAGTAGCGCGGTGGTCCCACCTGACCCCATGCCGAACTCA
GAAGTGAAACGCCGTAGCGCCGATGGTAGTGTGGGGTCTCCCCATGCGAGAGTAGGGAACTGCCAGGCAT
CAAATAAAACGAAAGGCTCAGTCGAAAGACTGGGCCTTTCGTTTTATCTGTTGTTTGTCGGTGAACGCTC
TCCTGAGTAGGACAAATCCGCCGGGAGCGGATTTGAACGTTGCGAAGCAACGGCCCGGAGGGTGGCGGGC
AGGACGCCCGCCATAAACTGCCAGGCATCAAATTAAGCAGAAGGCCATCCTGACGGATGGCCTTTTTGCG
TTTCTACAAACTCTTTTGTTTATTTTTCTAAATACATTCAAATATGTATCCGCTCATGAGACAATAACCC
TGATAAATGCTTCAATAATATTGAAAAAGGAAGAGTATGAGTATTCAACATTTCCGTGTCGCCCTTATTC
CCTTTTTTGCGGCATTTTGCCTTCCTGTTTTTGCTCACCCAGAAACGCTGGTGAAAGTAAAAGATGCTGA
AGATCAGTTGGGTGCACGAGTGGGTTACATCGAACTGGATCTCAACAGCGGTAAGATCCTTGAGAGTTTT
CGCCCCGAAGAACGTTTCCCAATGATGAGCACTTTTAAAGTTCTGCTATGTGGCGCGGTATTATCCCGTG
TTGACGCCGGGCAAGAGCAACTCGGTCGCCGCATACACTATTCTCAGAATGACTTGGTTGAGTACTCACC
AGTCACAGAAAAGCATCTTACGGATGGCATGACAGTAAGAGAATTATGCAGTGCTGCCATAACCATGAGT
GATAACACTGCGGCCAACTTACTTCTGACAACGATCGGAGGACCGAAGGAGCTAACCGCTTTTTTGCACA
ACATGGGGGATCATGTAACTCGCCTTGATCGTTGGGAACCGGAGCTGAATGAAGCCATACCAAACGACGA
GCGTGACACCACGATGCCTGTAGCAATGGCAACAACGTTGCGCAAACTATTAACTGGCGAACTACTTACT
CTAGCTTCCCGGCAACAATTAATAGACTGGATGGAGGCGGATAAAGTTGCAGGACCACTTCTGCGCTCGG
CCCTTCCGGCTGGCTGGTTTATTGCTGATAAATCTGGAGCCGGTGAGCGTGGGTCTCGCGGTATCATTGC
AGCACTGGGGCCAGATGGTAAGCCCTCCCGTATCGTAGTTATCTACACGACGGGGAGTCAGGCAACTATG
GATGAACGAAATAGACAGATCGCTGAGATAGGTGCCTCACTGATTAAGCATTGGTAACTGTCAGACCAAG
TTTACTCATATATACTTTAGATTGATT
[38 nt withheld, positions 4438-4475]
A
[37 nt withheld, positions 4477-4513]
ATTTTGTTAAAATTCGCGTTAAATTTTTGTTAAATCAGCTCATTTTTTAACCAATAGGCCGAAATCGGCA
AAATCCCTTATAAATCAAAAGAATAGCCCGAGATAGGGT
[37 nt withheld, positions 4623-4659]
AAAGAACGTGGACTCCAACGTCAAAGG
[141 nt withheld, positions 4687-4827]
G
[125 nt withheld, positions 4829-4953]
AAAGGATCTAGGTGAAGATCCTTTTTGATAATCTCATGACCAAAATCCCTTAACGTGAGTTTTCGTTCCA
CTGAGCGTCAGACCCCGTAGAAAAGATCAAAGGATCTTCTTGAGATCCTTTTTTTCTGCGCGTAATCTGC
TGCTTGCAAACAAAAAAACCACCGCTACCAGCGGTGGTTTGTTTGCCGGATCAAGAGCTACCAACTCTTT
TTCCGAAGGTAACTGGCTTCAGCAGAGCGCAGATACCAAATACTGTCCTTCTAGTGTAGCCGTAGTTAGG
CCACCACTTCAAGAACTCTGTAGCACCGCCTACATACCTCGCTCTGCTAATCCTGTTACCAGTGGCTGCT
GCCAGTGGCGATAAGTCGTGTCTTACCGGGTTGGACTCAAGACGATAGTTACCGGATAAGGCGCAGCGGT
CGGGCTGAACGGGGGGTTCGTGCACACAGCCCAGCTTGGAGCGAACGACCTACACCGAACTGAGATACCT
ACAGCGTGAGCTATGAGAAAGCGCCACGCTTCCCGAAGGGAGAAAGGCGGACAGGTATCCGGTAAGCGGC
AGGGTCGGAACAGGAGAGCGCACGAGGGAGCTTCCAGGGGGAAACGCCTGGTATCTTTATAGTCCTGTCG
GGTTTCGCCACCTCTGACTTGAGCGTCGATTTTTGTGATGCTCGTCAGGGGGGCGGAGCCTATGGAAAAA
CGCCAGCAACGCGGCCTTTTTACGGTTCCTGGCCTTTTGCTGGCCTTTTGCTCACATGTTCTTTCCTGCG
TTATCCCCTGATTCTGTGGATAACCGTATTACCGCCTTTGAGTGAGCTGATACCGCTCGCCGCAGCCGAA
CGACCGAGCGCAGCGAGTCAGTGAGCGAGGAAGCGGAAGAGCGCCTGATGCGGTATTTTCTCCTTACGCA
TCTGTGCGGTATTTCACACCGCATGTGGTGCACTCTCAGTACACCGCATGTGGTGCACTCTCAGTACAAT
CTGCTCTGATGCCGCATAGTTAAGCCAGTATACACTCCGCTATCGCTACGTGACTGGGTCATGGCTGCGC
CCCGACACCCGCCAACACCCGCTGACGCGCCCTGACGGGCTTGTCTGCTCCCGGCATCCGCTTACAGACA
AGCTGTGACCGTCTCCGGGAGCTGCATGTGTCAGAGGTTTTCACCGTCATCACCGAAACGCGCGAGGCAG
CTGCGGTAAAGCTCATCAGCGTGGTCGTGCAGCGATTCACAGATGTCTGCCTGTTCATCCGCGTCCAGCT
CGTTGAGTTTCTCCAGAAGCGTTAATGTCTGGCTTCTGATAAAGCGGGCCATGTTAAGGGCGGTTTTTTC
CTGTTTGGTCACTGATGCCTCCGTGTAAGGGGGATTTCTGTTCATGGGGGTAATGATACCGATGAAACGA
GAGAGGATGCTCACGATACGGGTTACTGATGATGAACATGCCCGGTTACTGGAACGTTGTGAGGGTAAAC
AACTGGCGGTATGGATGCGGCGGGACCAGAGAAAAATCACTCAGGGTCAATGCCAGCGCTTCGTTAATAC
AGATGTAGGTGTTCCACAGGGTAGCCAGCAGCATCCTGCGATGCAGATCCGGAACATAATGGTGCAGGGC
GCTGACTTCCGCGTTTCCAGACTTTACGAAACACGGAAACCGAAGACCATTCATGTTGTTGCTCAGGTCG
CAGACGTTTTGCAGCAGCAGTCGCTTCACGTTCGCTCGCGTATCGGTGATTCATTCTGCTAACCAGTAAG
GCAACCCCGCCAGCCTAGCCGGGTCCTCAACGACAGGAGCACGATCATGCGCACCCGTGGCCAGGACCCA
ACGCTGCCCGAAATTCCGACACCATCGAATGGTGCAAAACCTTTCGCGGTATGGCATGATAGCGCCCGGA
AGAGAGTCAATTCAGGGTGGTGAATGTGAAACCAGTAACGTTATACGATGTCGCAGAGTATGCCGGTGTC
TCTTATCAGACCGTTTCCCGCGTGGTGAACCAGGCCAGCCACGTTTCTGCGAAAACGCGGGAAAAAGTGG
AAGCGGCGATGGCGGAGCTGAATTACATTCCCAACCGCGTGGCACAACAACTGGCGGGCAAACAGTCGTT
GCTGATTGGCGTTGCCACCTCCAGTCTGGCCCTGCACGCGCCGTCGCAAATTGTCGCGGCGATTAAATCT
CGCGCCGATCAACTGGGTGCCAGCGTGGTGGTGTCGATGGTAGAACGAAGCGGCGTCGAAGCCTGTAAAG
CGGCGGTGCACAATCTTCTCGCGCAACGCGTCAGTGGGCTGATCATTAACTATCCGCTGGATGACCAGGA
TGCCATTGCTGTGGAAGCTGCCTGCACTAATGTTCCGGCGTTATTTCTTGATGTCTCTGACCAGACACCC
ATCAACAGTATTATTTTCTCCCATGAAGACGGTACGCGACTGGGCGTGGAGCATCTGGTCGCATTGGGTC
ACCAGCAAATCGCGCTGTTAGCGGGCCCATTAAGTTCTGTCTCGGCGCGTCTGCGTCTGGCTGGCTGGCA
TAAATATCTCACTCGCAATCAAATTCAGCCGATAGCGGAACGGGAAGGCGACTGGAGTGCCATGTCCGGT
TTTCAACAAACCATGCAAATGCTGAATGAGGGCATCGTTCCCACTGCGATGCTGGTTGCCAACGATCAGA
TGGCGCTGGGCGCAATGCGCGCCATTACCGAGTCCGGGCTGCGCGTTGGTGCGGATATCTCGGTAGTGGG
ATACGACGATACCGAAGACAGCTCATGTTATATCCCGCCGTTAACCACCATCAAACAGGATTTTCGCCTG
CTGGGGCAAACCAGCGTGGACCGCTTGCTGCAACTCTCTCAGGGCCAGGCGGTGAAGGGCAATCAGCTGT
TGCCCGTCTCACTGGTGAAAAGAAAAACCACCCTGGCGCCCAATACGCAAACCGCCTCTCCCCGCGCGTT
GGCCGATTCATTAATGCAGCTGGCACGACAGGTTTCCCGACTGGAAAGCGGGCAGTGAGCGCAACGCAAT
TAATGTAAGTTAGCTCACTCATTAGGCACAATTCTCATGTTTGACAGCTTATCATCGACTGCACGGTGCA
CCAATGCTTCTGGCGTCAGGCAGCCATCGGAAGCTGTGGTATGGCTGTGCAGGTCGTAAATCACTGCATA
ATTCGTGTCGCT
Features (pLannotate 1.2.2; 24 found; start..end, strand, type, name):
     79..107     +  promoter       tac promoter: strong E. coli promoter; hybrid between the trp and lac UV5 promoters
    115..131     +  protein_bind   lac operator: The lac repressor binds to the lac operator to inhibit transcription in E. coli. This inhibition can be relieved by adding lactose or isopropyl-β-D-thiogalactopyranoside (IPTG). lac repressor encoded by lacI
    201..1301    +  CDS            MBP: maltose binding protein from E. coli; malE (mutated); This version of the gene does not encode a signal sequence, so MBP will remain in the cytosol.
   1359..2048    +  CDS            EDC3 (fragment): EDC3_YEAST - Also known as LSM16. Experimental evidence at protein level: Swiss-Prot protein existence level 1. Stimulates decapping of both stable and unstable mRNA during mRNA decay. Does not affect nonsense-mediated mRNA decay. Required for normal P-body assembly. From Saccharomyces cerevisiae (strain ATCC 204508 / S288c) (Baker's yeast).
   1374..1394    +  CDS            TEV site: tobacco etch virus (TEV) protease recognition and cleavage site
   2076..2792    +  CDS            mEmerald: mEmerald is a basic (constitutively fluorescent) green fluorescent protein published in 1998, derived from Aequorea victoria. It is reported to be a very rapidly-maturing monomer with moderate acid sensitivity.
   2805..2825    +  CDS            TEV site: tobacco etch virus (TEV) protease recognition and cleavage site
   2826..2842    +  CDS            capTEV™ (fragment): composite tag for in vivo biotinylation, TEV protease cleavage, and 6xHis tagging
   2855..3009    +  CDS            lacZα (fragment): LacZα fragment of β-galactosidase; lacZ fragment
   3102..3217    +  ncRNA          5S rRNA: Accession: RF00001 - 5S ribosomal RNA
   3221..3307    +  terminator     rrnB T1 terminator: Escherichia coli rrnB; transcription terminator T1 from the E. coli rrnB gene
   3399..3426    +  terminator     rrnB T2 terminator: transcription terminator T2 from the E. coli rrnB gene
   3445..3536    +  promoter       AmpR promoter: bla
   3537..4397    +  CDS            AmpR: β-lactamase; bla; confers resistance to ampicillin, carbenicillin, and related antibiotics
   4439..4952    -  rep_origin     M13 ori (sequence partly withheld): M13 bacteriophage origin of replication; arrow indicates direction of (+) strand synthesis
   5063..5651    +  rep_origin     ori: high-copy-number ColE1/pMB1/pBR322/pUC origin of replication
   5837..5906    -  misc_feature   bom (fragment): basis of mobility region from pBR322
   5904..6002    -  misc_feature   bom (fragment): basis of mobility region from pBR322
   6104..6295    -  CDS            rop: Rop protein, which maintains plasmids at low copy number; rop
   6312..6692    +  CDS            YPB1_ECOLX: Protein predicted: Swiss-Prot protein existence level 4. From Escherichia coli.
   6791..6868    +  promoter       lacIq promoter: lacI (mutant); In the lacIq allele, a single base change in the promoter boosts expression of the lacI gene about 10-fold.
   6869..7951    +  CDS            lacI: lac repressor; lacI; The lac repressor binds to the lac operator to inhibit transcription in E. coli. This inhibition can be relieved by adding lactose or isopropyl-β-D-thiogalactopyranoside (IPTG).
   7964..7985    +  protein_bind   CAP binding site: CAP binding activates transcription in the presence of cAMP. E. coli catabolite activator protein
   8004..8021    +  promoter       tet promoter (fragment): E. coli promoter for tetracycline efflux protein gene
