[The description below was written by a language model from this plasmid's Addgene catalogue record and pLannotate feature annotations shown in this document.]
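Description:
Edc3 67-282-EGFP is a bacterial expression plasmid built on the MTTH-EGFP backbone, a pMAL-like vector for IPTG-inducible production of cleavable fusion proteins in E. coli. It is maintained through a ColE1/pMB1-type origin and selected with ampicillin via the β-lactamase gene. The catalogue lists it as high copy, although the feature table also annotates a rop gene and bom fragments from pBR322. An M13 phage origin is also present. The sequenced record is 8,115 nt, consistent with the stated backbone and insert sizes.

Expression is driven by the tac promoter with a downstream lac operator. The plasmid carries its own lacI gene under the lacIq promoter, so transcription stays repressed until induction. rrnB T1 and T2 terminators follow the reading frame. The encoded protein begins with a cytosolic maltose-binding protein (no signal sequence), followed by a TEV protease site. Next come residues 67-282 of Saccharomyces cerevisiae Edc3 (also called Lsm16 or Dcp3), cloned between NdeI and BamHI, then a green fluorescent protein, a second TEV site and a 6xHis tag. The catalogue names the fluorescent protein EGFP, whereas the automated annotation matched it to the closely related variant mEmerald. The short capTEV and lacZα hits are likely the His tag region and vector remnants.

The two affinity handles allow purification by amylose and nickel chromatography, and TEV cleavage then removes both to leave the Edc3 fragment fused to the fluorescent protein. Edc3 enhances mRNA decapping and is required for normal P-body assembly. The associated work concerns quantitative reconstitution of yeast RNA processing bodies, for which a fluorescently labelled truncation would be suited, though the record does not detail the specific role of this fragment.
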