Addgene plasmid #201433: Edc3 67-282-EGFP
Purpose: Bacterial protein expression of Edc3 67-282
Depositing lab: Michael Rosen. Depositing organization: University of Texas Southwestern Medical Center. Publication: Quantitative reconstitution of yeast RNA processing bodies. Currie SL, Xing W, Muhlrad D, Decker CJ, Parker R, Rosen MK. Proc Natl Acad Sci U S A. 2023 Apr 4;120(14):e2214064120. doi: 10.1073/pnas.2214064120. Epub 2023 Mar 27. PubMed 36972455.
Backbone
  Vector backbone: MTTH-EGFP
  Backbone size w/o insert (bp): 7400
  Vector type: Bacterial Expression
Growth in bacteria
  Bacterial resistance: Ampicillin, 100 μg/mL
  Growth temperature: 37°C
  Growth strain: DH5alpha
  Copy number: High Copy
Gene/Insert
  Gene/Insert name: Edc3
  Species: S. cerevisiae (budding yeast)
  Insert size (bp): 648
  Mutation: aa 67-282 only
  Entrez Gene: EDC3 (a.k.a. DCP3, LSM16)
  Promoter: tac
  Tag / fusion protein: MBP, TEV (N terminal on backbone); EGFP, TEV, 6xHis (C terminal on backbone)
  Cloning method: Restriction Enzyme; 5′ cloning site NdeI (not destroyed); 3′ cloning site BamHI (not destroyed)
  Sequencing primers: 5′ GGTCGTCAGACTGTCGATGAAGCC; 3′ CAGGAAACAGCTATGACC
Resource information
  A portion of this plasmid was derived from a plasmid made by: gene insert was a gift from Roy Parker (University of Colorado Boulder)
Terms and licenses: Academic/Nonprofit Terms; Industry Terms: Not Available to Industry
How to cite: Edc3 67-282-EGFP was a gift from Michael Rosen (Addgene plasmid # 201433 ; http://n2t.net/addgene:201433 ; RRID:Addgene_201433)
